Addgene plasmid #116826: pHAGE-MAP2K5__IQCH
Purpose: Lentiviral expression of MAP2K5__IQCH fusion
Depositing lab: Gordon Mills & Kenneth Scott. Depositing organization: Baylor College of Medicine. Publication: Systematic Functional Annotation of Somatic Mutations in Cancer. Ng PK, Li J, Jeong KJ, Shao S, Chen H, Tsang YH, Sengupta S, Wang Z, Bhavana VH, Tran R, Soewito S, Minussi DC, Moreno D, Kong K, Dogruluk T, Lu H, Gao J, Tokheim C, Zhou DC, Johnson AM, Zeng J, Ip CKM, Ju Z, Wester M, Yu S, Li Y, Vellano CP, Schultz N, Karchin R, Ding L, Lu Y, Cheung LWT, Chen K, Shaw KR, Meric-Bernstam F, Scott KL, Yi S, Sahni N, Liang H, Mills GB. Cancer Cell. 2018 Mar 12;33(3):450-462.e10. doi: 10.1016/j.ccell.2018.01.021. PubMed 29533785.
Backbone
  Vector backbone: pHAGE
  Vector type: Lentiviral
Growth in bacteria
  Bacterial resistance: Ampicillin, 100 μg/mL
  Growth temperature: 37°C
  Growth strain: Stbl3
  Copy number: High Copy
Gene/Insert
  Gene/Insert name: MAP2K5__IQCH
  Species: H. sapiens (human)
  Cloning method: Gateway Cloning
Terms and licenses: Academic/Nonprofit Terms; Industry Terms: Not Available to Industry
How to cite: pHAGE-MAP2K5__IQCH was a gift from Gordon Mills & Kenneth Scott (Addgene plasmid # 116826 ; http://n2t.net/addgene:116826 ; RRID:Addgene_116826)
