[The description below was written by a language model from this plasmid's Addgene catalogue record and pLannotate feature annotations shown in this document.]
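Description:
pHAGE-MAP2K5__IQCH is an HIV-1-derived lentiviral expression plasmid of about 10 kb, built on the pHAGE backbone to deliver a human MAP2K5–IQCH gene fusion into mammalian cells. In bacteria it is maintained through a high-copy ColE1/pUC-type origin and selected with ampicillin via the β-lactamase gene. The viral portion contains a truncated 5' LTR, the Ψ packaging signal with an adjoining gag fragment, the Rev response element for Rev-dependent nuclear export of the genomic RNA, the cPPT/CTS element, and a U3-deleted 3' LTR that makes the integrated provirus self-inactivating. Because no functional viral structural or enzymatic genes are annotated, packaging functions would have to be supplied in trans.

Between the LTRs, the human EF-1α promoter drives constitutive transcription of the insert, which was introduced by Gateway cloning and is flanked by residual attB-type recombination sites. The annotated open reading frame consists of a fragment of MAP2K5 (MEK5, a MAP kinase kinase that scaffolds the MAPK7 signalling pathway) followed closely by a fragment of IQCH, consistent with a chimeric fusion transcript. A V5 epitope tag lies downstream of the insert, although the record does not confirm that it is read in frame with the fusion. An EMCV IRES then allows translation of puromycin N-acetyltransferase from the same mRNA, so that transduced cells can be selected with puromycin. A WPRE enhances transcript stability and expression. The plasmid belongs to a collection assembled for systematic functional annotation of somatic alterations found in cancer, where such constructs allow stable expression of candidate fusions in cell models.
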