Features (pLannotate 1.2.2; 28 found; start..end, strand, type, name):
    377..634     +  LTR            5' LTR (truncated): truncated 5' long terminal repeat (LTR) from HIV-1
    681..806     +  misc_feature   HIV-1 Ψ: packaging signal of human immunodeficiency virus type 1
    790..1128    +  CDS            HIV-1 gag (fragment): gag protein from human immunodeficiency virus 1; gag
   1303..1536    +  misc_feature   RRE: The Rev response element (RRE) of HIV-1 allows for Rev-dependent mRNA export from the nucleus to the cytoplasm.
   1913..2013    +  CDS            Rev (fragment): human immunodeficiency virus 1 (HIV-1) Rev protein; rev; enhances nuclear export of unspliced and incompletely spliced viral mRNAs
   2058..2175    +  misc_feature   cPPT/CTS: central polypurine tract and central termination sequence of HIV-1
   2223..3401    +  promoter       EF-1α promoter: strong constitutive promoter for human elongation factor EF-1α
   3422..3439    +  protein_bind   attB1 (fragment): mutant version of attB; core recombination site for the Gateway® BP reaction BP Clonase™
   3445..4497    +  CDS            MAP2K5 (fragment): MP2K5_HUMAN - Also known as MEK5, MKK5, PRKMK5. Experimental evidence at protein level: Swiss-Prot protein existence level 1. Acts as a scaffold for the formation of a ternary MAP3K2/MAP3K3-MAP3K5-MAPK7 signaling complex. Activation of this pathway appears to play a critical role in protecting cells from stress-induced apoptosis, neuronal survival and cardiac development and angiogenesis. From Homo sapiens (Human).
   4516..5091    +  CDS            IQCH (fragment): IQCH_HUMAN - Experimental evidence at transcript level: Swiss-Prot protein existence level 2. May play a regulatory role in spermatogenesis. From Homo sapiens (Human).
   5099..5117    -  protein_bind   attB4 (fragment): mutant version of attB; core recombination site for the Gateway® BP reaction BP Clonase™
   5173..5214    +  CDS            V5 tag: epitope tag from simian virus 5
   5340..5802    +  misc_feature   IRES: internal ribosome entry site (IRES) of the encephalomyocarditis virus (EMCV)
   5816..6413    +  CDS            PuroR (fragment): puromycin N-acetyltransferase; pac from Streptomyces; confers resistance to puromycin
   6429..7017    +  misc_feature   WPRE: woodchuck hepatitis virus posttranscriptional regulatory element
   7025..7090    +  CDS            nef (fragment): NEF_HV1Z2 - Experimental evidence at protein level: Swiss-Prot protein existence level 1. Extracellular Nef protein targets CD4(+) T-lymphocytes for apoptosis by interacting with CXCR4 surface receptors. From Human immunodeficiency virus type 1 group M subtype D (isolate Z2/CDC-Z34) (HIV-1).
   7092..7325    +  LTR            3' LTR (ΔU3): self-inactivating 3' long terminal repeat (LTR) from HIV-1
   7530..7634    +  promoter       AmpR promoter: bla
   7635..8495    +  CDS            AmpR: β-lactamase; bla; confers resistance to ampicillin, carbenicillin, and related antibiotics
   8666..9254    +  rep_origin     ori: high-copy-number ColE1/pMB1/pBR322/pUC origin of replication
   9437..9491    +  CDS            lacI (fragment): lac repressor; lacI; The lac repressor binds to the lac operator to inhibit transcription in E. coli. This inhibition can be relieved by adding lactose or isopropyl-β-D-thiogalactopyranoside (IPTG).
   9497..9590    +  rep_origin     SV40 ori (fragment): SV40 origin of replication
   9615..9652    +  CDS            lacI (fragment): lac repressor; lacI; The lac repressor binds to the lac operator to inhibit transcription in E. coli. This inhibition can be relieved by adding lactose or isopropyl-β-D-thiogalactopyranoside (IPTG).
   9665..9686    +  protein_bind   CAP binding site: CAP binding activates transcription in the presence of cAMP. E. coli catabolite activator protein
   9701..9731    +  promoter       lac promoter: promoter for the E. coli lac operon
   9739..9755    +  protein_bind   lac operator: The lac repressor binds to the lac operator to inhibit transcription in E. coli. This inhibition can be relieved by adding lactose or isopropyl-β-D-thiogalactopyranoside (IPTG). lac repressor encoded by lacI
   9789..9872    +  polyA_signal   SV40 poly(A) signal (fragment): SV40 polyadenylation signal
  10039..329     +  CDS            nef (fragment) (across the origin): NEF_HV1BR - Experimental evidence at protein level: Swiss-Prot protein existence level 1. Extracellular Nef protein targets CD4(+) T-lymphocytes for apoptosis by interacting with CXCR4 surface receptors (PubMed:14990729). From Human immunodeficiency virus type 1 group M subtype B (isolate BRU/LAI) (HIV-1).
>Addgene plasmid #116826 | pHAGE-MAP2K5__IQCH | addgene full sequence | sequence record 241734 | Addgene NGS Result
TGGAAGGGCTAATTCACTCCCAAAGAAGACAAGATATCCTTGATCTGTGGATCTACCACACACAAGGCTA
CTTCCCTGATTAGCAGAACTACACACCAGGGCCAGGGGTCAGATATCCACTGACCTTTGGATGGTGCTAC
AAGCTAGTACCAGTTGAGCCAGATAAGGTAGAAGAGGCCAATAAAGGAGAGAACACCAGCTTGTTACACC
CTGTGAGCCTGCATGGGATGGATGACCCGGAGAGAGAAGTGTTAGAGTGGAGGTTTGACAGCCGCCTAGC
ATTTCATCACGTGGCCCGAGAGCTGCATCCGGAGTACTTCAAGAACTGCTGATATCGAGCTTGCTACAAG
GGACTTTCCGCTGGGGACTTTCCAGGGAGGCGTGGCCTGGGCGGGACTGGGGAGTGGCGAGCCCTCAGAT
CCTGCATATAAGCAGCTGCTTTTTGCCTGTACTGGGTCTCTCTGGTTAGACCAGATCTGAGCCTGGGAGC
TCTCTGGCTAACTAGGGAACCCACTGCTTAAGCCTCAATAAAGCTTGCCTTGAGTGCTTCAAGTAGTGTG
TGCCCGTCTGTTGTGTGACTCTGGTAACTAGAGATCCCTCAGACCCTTTTAGTCAGTGTGGAAAATCTCT
AGCAGTGGCGCCCGAACAGGGACTTGAAAGCGAAAGGGAAACCAGAGGAGCTCTCTCGACGCAGGACTCG
GCTTGCTGAAGCGCGCACGGCAAGAGGCGAGGGGCGGCGACTGGTGAGTACGCCAAAAATTTTGACTAGC
GGAGGCTAGAAGGAGAGAGATGGGTGCGAGAGCGTCAGTATTAAGCGGGGGAGAATTAGATCGCGATGGG
AAAAAATTCGGTTAAGGCCAGGGGGAAAGAAAAAATATAAATTAAAACATATAGTATGGGCAAGCAGGGA
GCTAGAACGATTCGCAGTTAATCCTGGCCTGTTAGAAACATCAGAAGGCTGTAGACAAATACTGGGACAG
CTACAACCATCCCTTCAGACAGGATCAGAAGAACTTAGATCATTATATAATACAGTAGCAACCCTCTATT
GTGTGCATCAAAGGATAGAGATAAAAGACACCAAGGAAGCTTTAGACAAGATAGAGGAAGAGCAAAACAA
AAGTAAGACCACCGCACAGCAAGCGGCCGGCCGCTGATCTTCAGACCTGGAGGAGGAGATATGAGGGACA
ATTGGAGAAGTGAATTATATAAATATAAAGTAGTAAAAATTGAACCATTAGGAGTAGCACCCACCAAGGC
AAAGAGAAGAGTGGTGCAGAGAGAAAAAAGAGCAGTGGGAATAGGAGCTTTGTTCCTTGGGTTCTTGGGA
GCAGCAGGAAGCACTATGGGCGCAGCGTCAATGACGCTGACGGTACAGGCCAGACAATTATTGTCTGGTA
TAGTGCAGCAGCAGAACAATTTGCTGAGGGCTATTGAGGCGCAACAGCATCTGTTGCAACTCACAGTCTG
GGGCATCAAGCAGCTCCAGGCAAGAATCCTGGCTGTGGAAAGATACCTAAAGGATCAACAGCTCCTGGGG
ATTTGGGGTTGCTCTGGAAAACTCATTTGCACCACTGCTGTGCCTTGGAATGCTAGTTGGAGTAATAAAT
CTCTGGAACAGATTTGGAATCACACGACCTGGATGGAGTGGGACAGAGAAATTAACAATTACACAAGCTT
AATACACTCCTTAATTGAAGAATCGCAAAACCAGCAAGAAAAGAATGAACAAGAATTATTGGAATTAGAT
AAATGGGCAAGTTTGTGGAATTGGTTTAACATAACAAATTGGCTGTGGTATATAAAATTATTCATAATGA
TAGTAGGAGGCTTGGTAGGTTTAAGAATAGTTTTTGCTGTACTTTCTATAGTGAATAGAGTTAGGCAGGG
ATATTCACCATTATCGTTTCAGACCCACCTCCCAACCCCGAGGGGACCCGACAGGCCCGAAGGAATAGAA
GAAGAAGGTGGAGAGAGAGACAGAGACAGATCCATTCGATTAGTGAACGGATCTCGACGGTATCGCCGAA
TTCACAAATGGCAGTATTCATCCACAATTTTAAAAGAAAAGGGGGGATTGGGGGGTACAGTGCAGGGGAA
AGAATAGTAGACATAATAGCAACAGACATACAAACTAAAGAATTACAAAAACAAATTACAAAAATTCAAA
ATTTTCGGGTTTATTACAGGGACAGCAGAGATCCAGTTTGGACTAGTCGTGAGGCTCCGGTGCCCGTCAG
TGGGCAGAGCGCACATCGCCCACAGTCCCCGAGAAGTTGGGGGGAGGGGTCGGCAATTGAACCGGTGCCT
AGAGAAGGTGGCGCGGGGTAAACTGGGAAAGTGATGTCGTGTACTGGCTCCGCCTTTTTCCCGAGGGTGG
GGGAGAACCGTATATAAGTGCAGTAGTCGCCGTGAACGTTCTTTTTCGCAACGGGTTTGCCGCCAGAACA
CAGGTAAGTGCCGTGTGTGGTTCCCGCGGGCCTGGCCTCTTTACGGGTTATGGCCCTTGCGTGCCTTGAA
TTACTTCCACCTGGCTGCAGTACGTGATTCTTGATCCCGAGCTTCGGGTTGGAAGTGGGTGGGAGAGTTC
GAGGCCTTGCGCTTAAGGAGCCCCTTCGCCTCGTGCTTGAGTTGAGGCCTGGCCTGGGCGCTGGGGCCGC
CGCGTGCGAATCTGGTGGCACCTTCGCGCCTGTCTCGCTGCTTTCGATAAGTCTCTAGCCATTTAAAATT
TTTGATGACCTGCTGCGACGCTTTTTTTCTGGCAAGATAGTCTTGTAAATGCGGGCCAAGATCTGCACAC
TGGTATTTCGGTTTTTGGGGCCGCGGGCGGCGACGGGGCCCGTGCGTCCCAGCGCACATGTTCGGCGAGG
CGGGGCCTGCGAGCGCGGCCACCGAGAATCGGACGGGGGTAGTCTCAAGCTGGCCGGCCTGCTCTGGTGC
CTGGCCTCGCGCCGCCGTGTATCGCCCCGCCCTGGGCGGCAAGGCTGGCCCGGTCGGCACCAGTTGCGTG
AGCGGAAAGATGGCCGCTTCCCGGCCCTGCTGCAGGGAGCTCAAAATGGAGGACGCGGCGCTCGGGAGAG
CGGGCGGGTGAGTCACCCACACAAAGGAAAAGGGCCTTTCCGTCCTCAGCCGTCGCTTCATGTGACTCCA
CGGAGTACCGGGCGCCGTCCAGGCACCTCGATTAGTTCTCGAGCTTTTGGAGTACGTCGTCTTTAGGTTG
GGGGGAGGGGTTTTATGCGATGGAGTTTCCCCACACTGAGTGGGTGGAGACTGAAGTTAGGCCAGCTTGG
CACTTGATGTAATTCTCCTTGGAATTTGCCCTTTTTGAGTTTGGATCTTGGTTCATTCTCAAGCCTCAGA
CAGTGGTTCAAAGTTTTTTTCTTCCATTTCAGGTGTCGTGAAGCGGCCCTGCAGATATCAACAAGTTTGT
ACAAAAAAGTTGGCATGCTGTGGCTAGCCCTTGGCCCCTTTCCTGCCATGGAGAACCAGGTGCTGGTAAT
TCGCATCAAGATCCCAAATAGTGGCGCGGTGGACTGGACAGTGCACTCCGGGCCGCAGTTACTCTTCAGG
GATGTGCTGGATGTGATAGGCCAGGTTCTGCCTGAAGCAACAACTACAGCATTTGAATATGAAGATGAAG
ATGGTGATCGAATTACAGTGAGAAGTGATGAGGAAATGAAGGCAATGCTGTCATATTATTATTCCACAGT
AATGGAACAGCAAGTAAATGGACAGTTAATAGAGCCTCTGCAGATATTTCCAAGAGCCTGCAAGCCTCCT
GGGGAACGGAACATACATGGCCTGAAGGTGAATACTCGGGCCGGACCCTCTCAACACAGCAGCCCAGCAG
TCTCAGATTCACTTCCAAGCAATAGCTTAAAGAAGTCTTCTGCTGAACTGAAAAAAATACTAGCCAATGG
CCAGATGAATGAACAAGACATACGATATCGGGACACTCTTGGTCATGGCAACGGAGGCACAGTCTACAAA
GCATATCATGTCCCGAGTGGGAAAATATTAGCTGTAAAGGTCATACTACTAGATATTACACTGGAACTTC
AGAAGCAAATTATGTCTGAATTGGAAATTCTTTATAAGTGCGATTCATCATATATCATTGGATTTTATGG
AGCATTTTTTGTAGAAAACAGGATTTCAATATGTACAGAATTCATGGATGGGGGATCTTTGGATGTATAT
AGGAAAATGCCAGAACATGTCCTTGGAAGAATTGCAGTAGCAGTTGTTAAAGGCCTTACTTATTTGTGGA
GTTTAAAGATTTTACATAGAGACGTGAAGCCCTCCAATATGCTAGTAAACACAAGAGGACAGGTTAAGCT
GTGTGATTTTGGAGTTAGCACTCAGCTGGTGAATTCTATAGCCAAGACGTATGTTGGAACAAATGCTTAT
ATGGCGCCTGAAAGGATTTCAGGGGAGCAGTATGGAATTCATTCTGATGTCTGGAGCTTAGGAATCTCTT
TTATGGAGTCCCAGCTTTCTTGTACAAAGTGGTTCGTGTGGGCAACCGGCCTTAACCTCGCATATAGTGA
CCAGCTGGCCCTGACTCAACTCACCTTATACCTGACAAACGGCCATCTGGATTGCAGTTTGAGCACCCTG
GAAGTGCCCCGCTTTGTTCCAAAGGAAAGGAAGAAAACCAAATGCATGAGTGCGCTGTCAATGCCGATGC
TGGCAACCAGTCGCTATGCAGTGATGACCACCCAGCTAAGACACAGCAATCTCTCACTGGTTTTCCACTA
TGTTTTTCTCCAGATCTGTAGGGCCCATGGCATTGGCTATGATCTTGAGGAAAGGCAAGGAACTGTTTTT
ATATTATATGAGCACCTGAAGAGACACAAGTTGGGAATGTTAACAATCGGCGAGGATCTCCAGGGGGTCC
TCATGACCTTTGCTCGCCATCTCTTCATCATCCATCAAGAAATATCAGCACCTAATATGCAAGGCGAGAC
CAATTTTAAGACCACCATTGCTGATATTGAAACTATTCTAAGAGTAACAAAGGAAAACAAAATGAGATTT
GAAGAGGAGCAACAGTCCAAAGATGATAAAAACCTCTCTAAACCCAAGAAATGACACCCAACTTTTCTAT
ACAAAGTGGTTGATATCCAGCACAGTGGCGGCCGCTCGAGTCTAGAGGGCCCGCGGTTCGAAGGTAAGCC
TATCCCTAACCCTCTCCTCGGTCTCGATTCTACGCGTACCGGTTAGTAATGAGATCCCTCCCCCCCCCCT
AACGTTACTGGCCGAAGCCGCTTGGAATAAGGCCGGTGTGCGTTTGTCTATATGTTATTTTCCACCATAT
TGCCGTCTTTTGGCAATGTGAGGGCCCGGAAACCTGGCCCTGTCTTCTTGACGAGCATTCCTAGGGGTCT
TTCCCCTCTCGCCAAAGGAATGCAAGGTCTGTTGAATGTCGTGAAGGAAGCAGTTCCTCTGGAAGCTTCT
TGAAGACAAACAACGTCTGTAGCGACCCTTTGCAGGCAGCGGAACCCCCCACCTGGCGACAGGTGCCTCT
GCGGCCAAAAGCCACGTGTATAAGATACACCTGCAAAGGCGGCACAACCCCAGTGCCACGTTGTGAGTTG
GATAGTTGTGGAAAGAGTCAAATGGCTCTCCTCAAGCGTATTCAACAAGGGGCTGAAGGATGCCCAGAAG
GTACCCCATTGTATGGGATCTGATCTGGGGCCTCGGTGCACATGCTTTACATGTGTTTAGTCGAGGTTAA
AAAAACGTCTAGGCCCCCCGAACCACGGGGACGTGGTTTTCCTTTGAAAAACACGATGATAATATGGCCA
CACATATGACCGAGTACAAGCCCACGGTGCGCCTCGCCACCCGCGACGACGTCCCCAGGGCCGTACGCAC
CCTCGCCGCCGCGTTCGCCGACTACCCCGCCACGCGCCACACCGTCGATCCGGACCGCCACATCGAGCGG
GTCACCGAGCTGCAAGAACTCTTCCTCACGCGCGTCGGGCTCGACATCGGCAAGGTGTGGGTCGCGGACG
ACGGCGCCGCGGTGGCGGTCTGGACCACGCCGGAGAGCGTCGAAGCGGGGGCGGTGTTCGCCGAGATCGG
CCCGCGCATGGCCGAGTTGAGCGGTTCCCGGCTGGCCGCGCAGCAACAGATGGAAGGCCTCCTGGCGCCG
CACCGGCCCAAGGAGCCCGCGTGGTTCCTGGCCACCGTCGGCGTCTCGCCCGACCACCAGGGCAAGGGTC
TGGGCAGCGCCGTCGTGCTCCCCGGAGTGGAGGCGGCCGAGCGCGCCGGGGTGCCCGCCTTCCTGGAGAC
CTCCGCGCCCCGCAACCTCCCCTTCTACGAGCGGCTCGGCTTCACCGTCACCGCCGACGTCGAGGTGCCC
GAAGGACCGCGCACCTGGTGCATGACCCGCAAGCCCGGTGCCTAAATCGATAGATCCTAATCAACCTCTG
GATTACAAAATTTGTGAAAGATTGACTGGTATTCTTAACTATGTTGCTCCTTTTACGCTATGTGGATACG
CTGCTTTAATGCCTTTGTATCATGCTATTGCTTCCCGTATGGCTTTCATTTTCTCCTCCTTGTATAAATC
CTGGTTGCTGTCTCTTTATGAGGAGTTGTGGCCCGTTGTCAGGCAACGTGGCGTGGTGTGCACTGTGTTT
GCTGACGCAACCCCCACTGGTTGGGGCATTGCCACCACCTGTCAGCTCCTTTCCGGGACTTTCGCTTTCC
CCCTCCCTATTGCCACGGCGGAACTCATCGCCGCCTGCCTTGCCCGCTGCTGGACAGGGGCTCGGCTGTT
GGGCACTGACAATTCCGTGGTGTTGTCGGGGAAATCATCGTCCTTTCCTTGGCTGCTCGCCTGTGTTGCC
ACCTGGATTCTGCGCGGGACGTCCTTCTGCTACGTCCCTTCGGCCCTCAATCCAGCGGACCTTCCTTCCC
GCGGCCTGCTGCCGGCTCTGCGGCCTCTTCCGCGTCTTCGCCTTCGCCCTCAGACGAGTCGGATCTCCCT
TTGGGCCGCCTCCCCGCCTGAGATCCTTTAAGACCAATGACTTACAAGGCAGCTGTAGATCTTAGCCACT
TTTTAAAAGAAAAGGGGGGACTGGAAGGGCTAATTCACTCCCAACGAAGACAAGATCTGCTTTTTGCTTG
TACTGGGTCTCTCTGGTTAGACCAGATCTGAGCCTGGGAGCTCTCTGGCTAACTAGGGAACCCACTGCTT
AAGCCTCAATAAAGCTTGCCTTGAGTGCTTCAAGTAGTGTGTGCCCGTCTGTTGTGTGACTCTGGTAACT
AGAGATCCCTCAGACCCTTTTAGTCAGTGTGGAAAATCTCTAGCAGTAGTAGTTCATGTCATCTTATTAT
TCAGTATTTATAACTTGCAAAGAAATGAATATCAGAGAGTGAGAGGCCCGGGTTAATTAAGGAAAGGGCT
AGATCATTCTTGAAGACGAAAGGGCCTCGTGATACGCCTATTTTTATAGGTTAATGTCATGATAATAATG
GTTTCTTAGACGTCAGGTGGCACTTTTCGGGGAAATGTGCGCGGAACCCCTATTTGTTTATTTTTCTAAA
TACATTCAAATATGTATCCGCTCATGAGACAATAACCCTGATAAATGCTTCAATAATATTGAAAAAGGAA
GAGTATGAGTATTCAACATTTCCGTGTCGCCCTTATTCCCTTTTTTGCGGCATTTTGCCTTCCTGTTTTT
GCTCACCCAGAAACGCTGGTGAAAGTAAAAGATGCTGAAGATCAGTTGGGTGCACGAGTGGGTTACATCG
AACTGGATCTCAACAGCGGTAAGATCCTTGAGAGTTTTCGCCCCGAAGAACGTTTTCCAATGATGAGCAC
TTTTAAAGTTCTGCTATGTGGCGCGGTATTATCCCGTGTTGACGCCGGGCAAGAGCAACTCGGTCGCCGC
ATACACTATTCTCAGAATGACTTGGTTGAGTACTCACCAGTCACAGAAAAGCATCTTACGGATGGCATGA
CAGTAAGAGAATTATGCAGTGCTGCCATAACCATGAGTGATAACACTGCGGCCAACTTACTTCTGACAAC
GATCGGAGGACCGAAGGAGCTAACCGCTTTTTTGCACAACATGGGGGATCATGTAACTCGCCTTGATCGT
TGGGAACCGGAGCTGAATGAAGCCATACCAAACGACGAGCGTGACACCACGATGCCTGTAGCAATGGCAA
CAACGTTGCGCAAACTATTAACTGGCGAACTACTTACTCTAGCTTCCCGGCAACAATTAATAGACTGGAT
GGAGGCGGATAAAGTTGCAGGACCACTTCTGCGCTCGGCCCTTCCGGCTGGCTGGTTTATTGCTGATAAA
TCTGGAGCCGGTGAGCGTGGGTCTCGCGGTATCATTGCAGCACTGGGGCCAGATGGTAAGCCCTCCCGTA
TCGTAGTTATCTACACGACGGGGAGTCAGGCAACTATGGATGAACGAAATAGACAGATCGCTGAGATAGG
TGCCTCACTGATTAAGCATTGGTAACTGTCAGACCAAGTTTACTCATATATACTTTAGATTGATTTAAAA
CTTCATTTTTAATTTAAAAGGATCTAGGTGAAGATCCTTTTTGATAATCTCATGACCAAAATCCCTTAAC
GTGAGTTTTCGTTCCACTGAGCGTCAGACCCCGTAGAAAAGATCAAAGGATCTTCTTGAGATCCTTTTTT
TCTGCGCGTAATCTGCTGCTTGCAAACAAAAAAACCACCGCTACCAGCGGTGGTTTGTTTGCCGGATCAA
GAGCTACCAACTCTTTTTCCGAAGGTAACTGGCTTCAGCAGAGCGCAGATACCAAATACTGTTCTTCTAG
TGTAGCCGTAGTTAGGCCACCACTTCAAGAACTCTGTAGCACCGCCTACATACCTCGCTCTGCTAATCCT
GTTACCAGTGGCTGCTGCCAGTGGCGATAAGTCGTGTCTTACCGGGTTGGACTCAAGACGATAGTTACCG
GATAAGGCGCAGCGGTCGGGCTGAACGGGGGGTTCGTGCACACAGCCCAGCTTGGAGCGAACGACCTACA
CCGAACTGAGATACCTACAGCGTGAGCTATGAGAAAGCGCCACGCTTCCCGAAGGGAGAAAGGCGGACAG
GTATCCGGTAAGCGGCAGGGTCGGAACAGGAGAGCGCACGAGGGAGCTTCCAGGGGGAAACGCCTGGTAT
CTTTATAGTCCTGTCGGGTTTCGCCACCTCTGACTTGAGCGTCGATTTTTGTGATGCTCGTCAGGGGGGC
GGAGCCTATGGAAAAACGCCAGCAACGCGGCCTTTTTACGGTTCCTGGCCTTTTGCTGGCCTTTTGCTCA
CATGTTCTTTCCTGCGTTATCCCCTGATTCTGTGGATAACCGTATTACCGCCTTTGAGTGAGCTGATACC
GCTCGCCGCAGCCGAACGACCGAGCGCAGCGAGTCAGTGAGCGAGGAAGCGGAAGAGCGCCCAATACGCA
AACCGCCTCTCCCCGCGCGTTGGCCGATTCATTAATGCAGCAAGCTCATGGCTGACTAATTTTTTTTATT
TATGCAGAGGCCGAGGCCGCCTCGGCCTCTGAGCTATTCCAGAAGTAGTGAGGAGGCTTTTTTGGAGGCC
TAGGCTTTTGCAAAAAGCTCCCCGTGGCACGACAGGTTTCCCGACTGGAAAGCGGGCAGTGAGCGCAACG
CAATTAATGTGAGTTAGCTCACTCATTAGGCACCCCAGGCTTTACACTTTATGCTTCCGGCTCGTATGTT
GTGTGGAATTGTGAGCGGATAACAATTTCACACAGGAAACAGCTATGACATGATTACGAATTTCACAAAT
AAAGCATTTTTTTCACTGCATTCTAGTTGTGGTTTGTCCAAACTCATCAATGTATCTTATCATGTCTGGA
TCAACTGGATAACTCAAGCTAACCAAAATCATCCCAAACTTCCCACCCCATACCCTATTACCACTGCCAA
TTACCTGTGGTTTCATTTACTCTAAACCTGTGATTCCTCTGAATTATTTTCATTTTAAAGAAATTGTATT
TGTTAAATATGTACTACAAACTTAGTAGT
