>Addgene plasmid #116826 | pHAGE-MAP2K5__IQCH | depositor partial sequence | sequence record 219702 | insert
ATGCTGTGGCTAGCCCTTGGCCCCTTTCCTGCCATGGAGAACCAGGTGCTGGTAATTCGCATCAAGATCC
CAAATAGTGGCGCGGTGGACTGGACAGTGCACTCCGGGCCGCAGTTACTCTTCAGGGATGTGCTGGATGT
GATAGGCCAGGTTCTGCCTGAAGCAACAACTACAGCATTTGAATATGAAGATGAAGATGGTGATCGAATT
ACAGTGAGAAGTGATGAGGAAATGAAGGCAATGCTGTCATATTATTATTCCACAGTAATGGAACAGCAAG
TAAATGGACAGTTAATAGAGCCTCTGCAGATATTTCCAAGAGCCTGCAAGCCTCCTGGGGAACGGAACAT
ACATGGCCTGAAGGTGAATACTCGGGCCGGACCCTCTCAACACAGCAGCCCAGCAGTCTCAGATTCACTT
CCAAGCAATAGCTTAAAGAAGTCTTCTGCTGAACTGAAAAAAATACTAGCCAATGGCCAGATGAATGAAC
AAGACATACGATATCGGGACACTCTTGGTCATGGCAACGGAGGCACAGTCTACAAAGCATATCATGTCCC
GAGTGGGAAAATATTAGCTGTAAAGGTCATACTACTAGATATTACACTGGAACTTCAGAAGCAAATTATG
TCTGAATTGGAAATTCTTTATAAGTGCGATTCATCATATATCATTGGATTTTATGGAGCATTTTTTGTAG
AAAACAGGATTTCAATATGTACAGAATTCATGGATGGGGGATCTTTGGATGTATATAGGAAAATGCCAGA
ACATGTCCTTGGAAGAATTGCAGTAGCAGTTGTTAAAGGCCTTACTTATTTGTGGAGTTTAAAGATTTTA
CATAGAGACGTGAAGCCCTCCAATATGCTAGTAAACACAAGAGGACAGGTTAAGCTGTGTGATTTTGGAG
TTAGCACTCAGCTGGTGAATTCTATAGCCAAGACGTATGTTGGAACAAATGCTTATATGGCGCCTGAAAG
GATTTCAGGGGAGCAGTATGGAATTCATTCTGATGTCTGGAGCTTAGGAATCTCTTTTATGGAGTCCCAG
CTTTCTTGTACAAAGTGGTTCGTGTGGGCAACCGGCCTTAACCTCGCATATAGTGACCAGCTGGCCCTGA
CTCAACTCACCTTATACCTGACAAACGGCCATCTGGATTGCAGTTTGAGCACCCTGGAAGTGCCCCGCTT
TGTTCCAAAGGAAAGGAAGAAAACCAAATGCATGAGTGCGCTGTCAATGCCGATGCTGGCAACCAGTCGC
TATGCAGTGATGACCACCCAGCTAAGACACAGCAATCTCTCACTGGTTTTCCACTATGTTTTTCTCCAGA
TCTGTAGGGCCCATGGCATTGGCTATGATCTTGAGGAAAGGCAAGGAACTGTTTTTATATTATATGAGCA
CCTGAAGAGACACAAGTTGGGAATGTTAACAATCGGCGAGGATCTCCAGGGGGTCCTCATGACCTTTGCT
CGCCATCTCTTCATCATCCATCAAGAAATATCAGCACCTAATATGCAAGGCGAGACCAATTTTAAGACCA
CCATTGCTGATATTGAAACTATTCTAAGAGTAACAAAGGAAAACAAAATGAGATTTGAAGAGGAGCAACA
GTCCAAAGATGATAAAAACCTCTCTAAACCCAAGAAATGA
